>Addgene plasmid #219644 | pSEED-mGreenLantern:ALFA | addgene full sequence | sequence record 449682 | Addgene NGS Result
GAGATACCTACAGCGTGAGCTATGAGAAAGCGCCACGCTTCCCGAAGGGAGAAAGGCGGACAGGTATCCG
GTAAGCGGCAGGGTCGGAACAGGAGAGCGCACGAGGGAGCTTCCAGGGGGAAACGCCTGGTATCTTTATA
GTCCTGTCGGGTTTCGCCACCTCTGACTTGAGCGTCGATTTTTGTGATGCTCGTCAGGGGGGCGGAGCCT
ATGGAAAAACGCCAGCAACGCGGCCTTTTTACGGTTCCTGGCCTTTTGCTGGCCTTTTGCTCACATGTTC
TTTCCTGCGTTATCCCCTGATTCTGTGGATAACCGTATTACCGCCTTTGAGTGAGCTGATACCGCTCGCC
GCAGCCGAACGACCGAGCGCAGCGAGTCAGTGAGCGAGGAAGCGGAAGAGCGCCCAATACGCAAACCGCC
TCTCCCCGCGCGTTGGCCGATTCATTAATGCAGCTGGCACGACAGGTTTCCCGACTGGAAAGCGGGCAGT
GAGCGCAACGCAATTAATGTGAGTTAGCTCACTCATTAGGCACCCCAGGCTTTACACTTTATGCTTCCGG
CTCGTATGTTGTGTGGAATTGTGAGCGGATAACAATTTCACACAGGAAACAGCTATGACCATGATTACGC
CAGAGCTCACGCGTACCGGTCTCGAGGAATTCCGTCTCGGCTCTATGGTGAGCAAGGGCGAGGAGCTGTT
CACCGGGGTGGTGCCCATCCTGGTCGAGCTGGACGGCGACGTAAACGGCCACAAGTTCAGCGTCCGCGGC
GAGGGCGAGGGCGATGCCACCAACGGCAAGCTGACCCTGAAGTTCATCTGCACCACCGGCAAGCTGCCCG
TGCCCTGGCCCACCCTCGTGACCACCTTAGGCTACGGCGTGGCCTGCTTCGCCCGCTACCCCGACCACAT
GAAGCAGCACGACTTCTTCAAGTCCGCCATGCCCGAAGGCTACGTCCAGGAGCGCACCATCTCTTTCAAG
GACGACGGCACCTACAAGACCCGCGCCGAGGTGAAGTTCGAGGGCGACACCCTGGTGAACCGCATCGTGC
TGAAGGGCATCGACTTCAAGGAGGACGGCAACATCCTGGGGCACAAGCTGGAGTACAACTTCAACAGCCA
CAAGGTCTATATCACGGCCGACAAGCAGAAGAACGGCATCAAGGCTAACTTCAAGACCCGCTAGCCTAGG
TAGCCGCGTTGTTATGATCGTACTACGCTAGCGTAGTACGATCATAACAACGCGGGTAGTACGATCATAA
CAACGCGGGGATCTAATTCAATTAGAGACTAATTCAATTAGAGCTAATTCAATTAGGATCCAAGCTTATC
GATTTCGAACCCTCGACCGCCGGAGTATAAATAGAGGCGCTTCGTCTACGGAGCGACAATTCAATTCAAA
CAAGCAAAGTGAACACGTCGCTAAGCGAAAGCTAAGCAAATAAACAAGCGCAGCTGAACAAGCTAAACAA
TCGGCTCGAAGCCGGTCGCCACCATGGCCTCCTCCGAGGACGTCATCAAGGAGTTCATGCGCTTCAAGGT
GCGCATGGAGGGCTCCGTGAACGGCCACGAGTTCGAGATCGAGGGCGAGGGCGAGGGCCGCCCCTACGAG
GGCACCCAGACCGCCAAGCTGAAGGTGACCAAGGGCGGCCCCCTGCCCTTCGCCTGGGACATCCTGTCCC
CCCAGTTCCAGTACGGCTCCAAGGTGTACGTGAAGCACCCCGCCGACATCCCCGACTACAAGAAGCTGTC
CTTCCCCGAGGGCTTCAAGTGGGAGCGCGTGATGAACTTCGAGGACGGCGGCGTGGTGACCGTGACCCAG
GACTCCTCCCTCCAGGACGGCTCCTTCATCTACAAGGTGAAGTTCATCGGCGTGAACTTCCCCTCCGACG
GCCCCGTAATGCAGAAGAAGACTATGGGCTGGGAGGCGTCCACCGAGCGCCTGTACCCCCGCGACGGCGT
GCTGAAGGGCGAGATCCACAAGGCCCTGAAGCTGAAGGACGGCGGCCACTACCTGGTGGAGTTCAAGTCC
ATCTACATGGCCAAGAAGCCCGTGCAGCTGCCCGGCTACTACTACGTGGACTCCAAGCTGGACATCACCT
CCCACAACGAGGACTACACCATCGTGGAGCAGTACGAGCGCGCCGAGGGCCGCCACCACCTGTTCCTGTA
GCGGCCGCGACTCTAGATCATAATCAGCCATACCACATTTGTAGAGGTTTTACTTGCTTTAAAAAACCTC
CCACACCTCCCCCTGAACCTGAAACATAAAATGAATGCAATTGTTGTTGTTAACTTGTTTATTGCAGCTT
ATAATGGTTACAAATAAAGCAATAGCATCACAAATTTCACAAATAAAGCATTTTTTTCACTGCATTCTAG
TTGTGGTTTGTCCAAACTCATCAATGTATCTTACCGCTGGTACTGTATGGATGTACCCGCTGGTACTGTA
TGGATGTACGTCGACGTACATCCATACAGTACCAGCGGACTAGTCGATGCCACCAACGGCAAGCTGACCC
TGAAGTTCATCTGCACCACCGGCAAGCTGCCCGTGCCCTGGCCCACCCTCGTGACCACCTTAGGCTACGG
CGTGGCCTGCTTCGCCCGCTACCCCGACCACATGAAGCAGCACGACTTCTTCAAGTCCGCCATGCCCGAA
GGCTACGTCCAGGAGCGCACCATCTCTTTCAAGGACGACGGCACCTACAAGACCCGCGCCGAGGTGAAGT
TCGAGGGCGACACCCTGGTGAACCGCATCGTGCTGAAGGGCATCGACTTCAAGGAGGACGGCAACATCCT
GGGGCACAAGCTGGAGTACAACTTCAACAGCCACAAGGTCTATATCACGGCCGACAAGCAGAAGAACGGC
ATCAAGGCTAACTTCAAGACCCGCCACAACGTTGAGGACGGCGGCGTGCAGCTCGCCGACCACTACCAGC
AGAACACCCCCATCGGCGACGGCCCCGTGCTGCTGCCCGACAACCACTACCTGAGCCATCAGTCCAAACT
GAGCAAAGACCCCAACGAGAAGCGCGATCACATGGTCCTGAAGGAGAGGGTGACCGCCGCCGGGATTACA
CATGACATGGACGAGCTGTACAAGGGCGGAGGATCTCCATCACGTTTGGAAGAGGAACTGAGGCGCCGCT
TAACTGAACCTTCCGGCGAGACGGCATGCCTTAAGAGATCTGGTACCTGGTGCACTCTCAGTACAATCTG
CTCTGATGCCGCATAGTTAAGCCAGCCCCGACACCCGCCAACACCCGCTGACGCGCCCTGACGGGCTTGT
CTGCTCCCGGCATCCGCTTACAGACAAGCTGTGACCGTCTCCGGGAGCTGCATGTGTCAGAGGTTTTCAC
CGTCATCACCGAAACGCGCGAGACGAAAGGGCCTCGTGATACGCCTATTTTTATAGGTTAATGTCATGAT
AATAATGGTTTCTTAGACGTCAGGTGGCACTTTTCGGGGAAATGTGCGCGGAACCCCTATTTGTTTATTT
TTCTAAATACATTCAAATATGTATCCGCTCATGAGACAATAACCCTGATAAATGCTTCAATAATATTGAA
AAAGGAAGAGTATGAGTATTCAACATTTCCGTGTCGCCCTTATTCCCTTTTTTGCGGCATTTTGCCTTCC
TGTTTTTGCTCACCCAGAAACGCTGGTGAAAGTAAAAGATGCTGAAGATCAGTTGGGTGCACGAGTGGGT
TACATCGAACTGGATCTCAACAGCGGTAAGATCCTTGAGAGTTTTCGCCCCGAAGAACGTTTTCCAATGA
TGAGCACTTTTAAAGTTCTGCTATGTGGCGCGGTATTATCCCGTATTGACGCCGGGCAAGAGCAACTCGG
TCGCCGCATACACTATTCTCAGAATGACTTGGTTGAGTACTCACCAGTCACAGAAAAGCATCTTACGGAT
GGCATGACAGTAAGAGAATTATGCAGTGCTGCCATAACCATGAGTGATAACACTGCGGCCAACTTACTTC
TGACAACGATCGGAGGACCGAAGGAGCTAACCGCTTTTTTGCACAACATGGGGGATCATGTAACTCGCCT
TGATCGTTGGGAACCGGAGCTGAATGAAGCCATACCAAACGACGAGCGTGACACCACGATGCCTGTAGCA
ATGGCAACAACGTTGCGCAAACTATTAACTGGCGAACTACTTACTCTAGCTTCCCGGCAACAATTAATAG
ACTGGATGGAGGCGGATAAAGTTGCAGGACCACTTCTGCGCTCGGCCCTTCCGGCTGGCTGGTTTATTGC
TGATAAATCTGGAGCCGGTGAGCGTGGGTCTCGCGGTATCATTGCAGCACTGGGGCCAGATGGTAAGCCC
TCCCGTATCGTAGTTATCTACACGACGGGGAGTCAGGCAACTATGGATGAACGAAATAGACAGATCGCTG
AGATAGGTGCCTCACTGATTAAGCATTGGTAACTGTCAGACCAAGTTTACTCATATATACTTTAGATTGA
TTTAAAACTTCATTTTTAATTTAAAAGGATCTAGGTGAAGATCCTTTTTGATAATCTCATGACCAAAATC
CCTTAACGTGAGTTTTCGTTCCACTGAGCGTCAGACCCCGTAGAAAAGATCAAAGGATCTTCTTGAGATC
CTTTTTTTCTGCGCGTAATCTGCTGCTTGCAAACAAAAAAACCACCGCTACCAGCGGTGGTTTGTTTGCC
GGATCAAGAGCTACCAACTCTTTTTCCGAAGGTAACTGGCTTCAGCAGAGCGCAGATACCAAATACTGTT
CTTCTAGTGTAGCCGTAGTTAGGCCACCACTTCAAGAACTCTGTAGCACCGCCTACATACCTCGCTCTGC
TAATCCTGTTACCAGTGGCTGCTGCCAGTGGCGATAAGTCGTGTCTTACCGGGTTGGACTCAAGACGATA
GTTACCGGATAAGGCGCAGCGGTCGGGCTGAACGGGGGGTTCGTGCACACAGCCCAGCTTGGAGCGAACG
ACCTACACCGAACT
Features (pLannotate 1.2.2; 15 found; start..end, strand, type, name):
    400..492     +  CDS            lacI (fragment): lac repressor; lacI; The lac repressor binds to the lac operator to inhibit transcription in E. coli. This inhibition can be relieved by adding lactose or isopropyl-β-D-thiogalactopyranoside (IPTG).
    505..526     +  protein_bind   CAP binding site: CAP binding activates transcription in the presence of cAMP. E. coli catabolite activator protein
    541..571     +  promoter       lac promoter: promoter for the E. coli lac operon
    579..595     +  protein_bind   lac operator: The lac repressor binds to the lac operator to inhibit transcription in E. coli. This inhibition can be relieved by adding lactose or isopropyl-β-D-thiogalactopyranoside (IPTG). lac repressor encoded by lacI
    675..1181    +  CDS            VN173: N-terminal fragment of mVenus for use in bimolecular fluorescence complementation (BiFC) (Kodama and Hu, 2010)
   1350..1472    +  promoter       hsp70 promoter (fragment): Drosophila melanogaster hsp70Bb promoter
   1494..2168    +  CDS            DsRed-Express: DsRed-Express is a basic (constitutively fluorescent) orange fluorescent protein published in 2002, derived from Discosoma sp.. It is reported to be a rapidly-maturing tetramer with low acid sensitivity.
   2186..2269    +  CDS            large T antigen (fragment): large T antigen from SV40 (simian virus 40)
   2292..2413    +  polyA_signal   SV40 poly(A) signal: SV40 polyadenylation signal
   2460..3104    +  CDS            SGFP2(T65G) (fragment): SGFP2(T65G) is a basic (constitutively fluorescent) green fluorescent protein published in 2007, derived from Aequorea victoria. It has high acid sensitivity.
   3198..3245    -  misc_feature   bom (fragment): basis of mobility region from pBR322
   3347..3382    -  CDS            rop (fragment): Rop protein, which maintains plasmids at low copy number; rop
   3477..3581    +  promoter       AmpR promoter: bla
   3582..4442    +  CDS            AmpR: β-lactamase; bla; confers resistance to ampicillin, carbenicillin, and related antibiotics
   4613..217     +  rep_origin     ori (across the origin): high-copy-number ColE1/pMB1/pBR322/pUC origin of replication
