[The description below was written by a language model from this plasmid's Addgene catalogue record and pLannotate feature annotations shown in this document.]
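Description:
pSEED-mGreenLantern:ALFA is a pUC19-based bacterial cloning plasmid of about 5 kb. It serves as a template vector for building CRISPR knock-in donors for Drosophila by the SEED/Harvest method. It is propagated in E. coli through the high-copy ColE1/pUC origin and selected with ampicillin via the bla (AmpR) gene and its promoter. Remnants of the lac region (CAP site, lac promoter and operator, a lacI fragment) and small bom and rop fragments are backbone leftovers and not functional payload.

The roughly 2.5 kb insert is the mGreenLantern:ALFA SEED cassette. In the feature table, two GFP-family coding segments flank a selectable marker. These were auto-annotated as VN173 and an SGFP2 fragment, which most likely reflects homology of the split mGreenLantern halves to those proteins. The marker consists of a fragment of the Drosophila hsp70 promoter driving DsRed-Express, followed by SV40 sequences that include the poly(A) signal. This layout fits the published strategy. The tag is interrupted by a visible transgenesis marker, and the two tag portions presumably share a repeated stretch. After integrants are identified by red fluorescence, a second CRISPR-triggered cut lets single-strand annealing remove the marker and restore a seamless tag. The ALFA epitope, the gRNA target sites and any upstream enhancer for the DsRed marker are not annotated in the table.

According to the record, BsmBI Golden Gate assembly is used to add locus-specific homology arms and so generate donor plasmids. The purpose field names mScarlet:ALFA as the knock-in tag. The plasmid name, insert name and green-protein annotations all indicate mGreenLantern:ALFA instead, so that wording is probably a carry-over from a sister construct.
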