Addgene plasmid #219644: pSEED-mGreenLantern:ALFA
Purpose: Permits GoldenGate assembly of donor plasmids (BsmBI) to knock-in mScarlet:ALFA using the SEED/Harvest method
Depositing lab: Markus Affolter. Depositing organization: University of Basel. Publication: Seamless knockins in Drosophila via CRISPR-triggered single-strand annealing. Aguilar G, Bauer M, Vigano MA, Schnider ST, Brugger L, Jimenez-Jimenez C, Guerrero I, Affolter M. Dev Cell. 2024 Oct 7;59(19):2672-2686.e5. doi: 10.1016/j.devcel.2024.06.004. Epub 2024 Jul 5. PubMed 38971155.
Backbone
  Vector backbone: pUC19
Growth in bacteria
  Bacterial resistance: Ampicillin, 100 μg/mL
  Growth temperature: 37°C
  Growth strain: DH5alpha
  Copy number: Unknown
Gene/Insert
  Gene/Insert name: mGreenLantern:ALFA SEED Cassette
  Insert size (bp): 2500
Terms and licenses: Academic/Nonprofit Terms; Industry Terms: Not Available to Industry
Depositor comments: Please visit https://doi.org/10.1101/2022.06.17.496589 for bioRxiv preprint.
How to cite: pSEED-mGreenLantern:ALFA was a gift from Markus Affolter (Addgene plasmid # 219644 ; http://n2t.net/addgene:219644 ; RRID:Addgene_219644)
